>Addgene plasmid #105986 | pAID 1.1C-T2A-Bsr | addgene full sequence | sequence record 228475 | Addgene NGS Result
TTGAGATCCTTTTTTTCTGCGCGTAATCTGCTGCTTGCAAACAAAAAAACCACCGCTACCAGCGGTGGTT
TGTTTGCCGGATCAAGAGCTACCAACTCTTTTTCCGAAGGTAACTGGCTTCAGCAGAGCGCAGATACCAA
ATACTGTTCTTCTAGTGTAGCCGTAGTTAGGCCACCACTTCAAGAACTCTGTAGCACCGCCTACATACCT
CGCTCTGCTAATCCTGTTACCAGTGGCTGCTGCCAGTGGCGATAAGTCGTGTCTTACCGGGTTGGACTCA
AGACGATAGTTACCGGATAAGGCGCAGCGGTCGGGCTGAACGGGGGGTTCGTGCACACAGCCCAGCTTGG
AGCGAACGACCTACACCGAACTGAGATACCTACAGCGTGAGCTATGAGAAAGCGCCACGCTTCCCGAAGG
GAGAAAGGCGGACAGGTATCCGGTAAGCGGCAGGGTCGGAACAGGAGAGCGCACGAGGGAGCTTCCAGGG
GGAAACGCCTGGTATCTTTATAGTCCTGTCGGGTTTCGCCACCTCTGACTTGAGCGTCGATTTTTGTGAT
GCTCGTCAGGGGGGCGGAGCCTATGGAAAAACGCCAGCAACGCGGCCTTTTTACGGTTCCTGGCCTTTTG
CTGGCCTTTTGCTCACATGTTCTTTCCTGCGTTATCCCCTGATTCTGTGGATAACCGTATTACCGCCATG
CATTAGTTATTAATAGTAATCAATTACGGGGTCATTAGTTCATAGCCCATATATGGAGTTCCGCGTTACA
TAACTTACGGTAAATGGCCCGCCTGGCTGACCGCCCAACGACCCCCGCCCATTGACGTCAATAATGACGT
ATGTTCCCATAGTAACGCCAATAGGGACTTTCCATTGACGTCAATGGGTGGAGTATTTACGGTAAACTGC
CCACTTGGCAGTACATCAAGTGTATCATATGCCAAGTACGCCCCCTATTGACGTCAATGACGGTAAATGG
CCCGCCTGGCATTATGCCCAGTACATGACCTTATGGGACTTTCCTACTTGGCAGTACATCTACGTATTAG
TCATCGCTATTACCATGGTGATGCGGTTTTGGCAGTACATCAATGGGCGTGGATAGCGGTTTGACTCACG
GGGATTTCCAAGTCTCCACCCCATTGACGTCAATGGGAGTTTGTTTTGGCACCAAAATCAACGGGACTTT
CCAAAATGTCGTAACAACTCCGCCCCATTGACGCAAATGGGCGGTAGGCGTGTACGGTGGGAGGTCTATA
TAAGCAGAGCTGGTTTAGTGAACCGTCAGATCCGCTAGCGCTACCGGACTCAGATCTCGAGATGACGTAC
TTCCCGGAGGAGGTGGTGGAGCACATCTTCAGCTTCCTGCCGGCGCAGCGCGACCGCAACACGGTCTCGC
TCGTCTGCAAGGTGTGGTACGAGATCGAGAGGCTGAGCCGCCGCGGCGTCTTCGTGGGCAACTGCTACGC
CGTGCGCGCCGGCCGCGTCGCCGCGCGGTTCCCCAACGTGCGGGCGCTCACGGTGAAGGGGAAGCCCCAC
TTCGCCGACTTCAACCTCGTGCCCCCCGACTGGGGCGGCTACGCGGGGCCGTGGATCGAGGCGGCCGCGA
GGGGATGCCACGGCCTGGAGGAGCTCAGGATGAAGCGGATGGTGGTGTCCGACGAGAGCCTCGAGCTGCT
GGCTCGCTCGTTCCCGCGGTTCAGGGCTCTTGTTCTTATCAGCTGCGAGGGGTTCAGCACTGACGGGCTA
GCCGCCGTCGCGAGCCATTGCAAGCTTCTGAGGGAGTTGGATTTGCAGGAAAATGAAGTGGAGGATCGAG
GGCCTAGGTGGCTTTCCTGCTTCCCTGATTCCTGCACATCACTTGTCTCATTGAATTTTGCCTGCATCAA
AGGGGAGGTTAATGCTGGTTCACTGGAGAGACTTGTTAGCAGGTCCCCAAACCTGCGGAGTTTGAGGCTG
AATCGATCTGTATCGGTAGATACACTTGCAAAGATACTACTGCGTACCCCTAACTTGGAGGATTTGGGGA
CAGGGAATTTGACAGATGACTTCCAAACTGAGTCCTACTTTAAGCTTACCAGTGCTCTGGAGAAATGCAA
GATGTTGAGGAGTTTGTCTGGATTCTGGGATGCTTCTCCTGTTTGCCTGTCATTTATCTACCCCCTGTGT
GCTCAACTGACAGGATTGAACTTGAGCTATGCACCCACACTTGATGCTTCTGACCTTACAAAAATGATTA
GCCGCTGTGTGAAGCTCCAACGCCTTTGGGTACTGGATTGTATCTCGGACAAAGGCTTGCAAGTGGTGGC
CTCCAGTTGCAAAGACTTGCAAGAACTCAGGGTATTTCCATCAGATTTCTACGTAGCTGGTTATTCTGCA
GTGACAGAGGAGGGACTTGTTGCAGTATCCTTGGGCTGTCCAAAACTGAACTCACTACTGTACTTCTGTC
ACCAAATGACTAATGCTGCACTAGTTACTGTCGCCAAGAACTGTCCAAATTTCACACGATTCAGACTTTG
TATTCTTGAGCCAGGGAAGCCTGATGTTGTGACAAGCCAACCATTAGATGAAGGCTTTGGAGCTATTGTT
CGTGAGTGCAAGGGATTACAACGTTTGTCAATATCTGGTCTTCTCACAGACAAAGTTTTCATGTATATTG
GGAAATATGCAAAACAACTTGAGATGCTTTCTATAGCATTTGCTGGTGACAGTGATAAGGGTATGATGCA
TGTTATGAATGGATGCAAGAATTTAAGGAAACTGGAGATAAGAGATAGCCCGTTTGGTGATGCTGCACTC
TTGGGGAATTTTGCTAGGTACGAGACAATGCGATCCCTTTGGATGTCATCTTGCAATGTCACGTTAAAGG
GGTGCCAAGTCCTTGCGTCAAAGATGCCGATGCTCAATGTTGAGGTCATAAATGAGCGGGATGGTAGCAA
TGAAATGGAGGAAAACCATGGAGATCTGCCTAAAGTGGAGAAATTATATGTGTACCGCACAACTGCTGGG
GCGAGGGATGATGCACCAAATTTTGTTAAAATCCTAGAGGGCCGCGGCAGCCTGCTGACCTGCGGCGACG
TGGAGGAGAACCCCGGCCCCATGAAAACATTTAACATTTCTCAACAAGATCTAGAATTAGTAGAAGTAGC
GACAGAGAAGATTACAATGCTTTATGAGGATAATAAACATCATGTGGGAGCGGCAATTCGTACGAAAACA
GGAGAAATCATTTCGGCAGTACATATTGAAGCGTATATAGGACGAGTAACTGTTTGTGCAGAAGCCATTG
CGATTGGTAGTGCAGTTTCGAATGGACAAAAGGATTTTGACACGATTGTAGCTGTTAGACACCCTTATTC
TGACGAAGTAGATAGAAGTATTCGAGTGGTAAGTCCTTGTGGTATGTGTAGGGAGTTGATTTCAGACTAT
GCACCAGATTGTTTTGTGTTAATAGAAATGAATGGCAAGTTAGTCAAAACTACGATTGAAGAACTCATTC
CACTCAAATATACCCGAAATTAAGGATCTTTTTCCCTCTGCCAAAAATTATGGGGACATCATGAAGCCCC
TTGAGGTGGAACGATCATTCAAGAGATCCCCGGGATCCGCCCCTCTCCCTCCCCCCCCCCTAACGTTACT
GGCCGAAGCCGCTTGGAATAAGGCCGGTGTGCGTTTGTCTATATGTTATTTTCCACCATATTGCCGTCTT
TTGGCAATGTGAGGGCCCGGAAACCTGGCCCTGTCTTCTTGACGAGCATTCCTAGGGGTCTTTCCCCTCT
CGCCAAAGGAATGCAAGGTCTGTTGAATGTCGTGAAGGAAGCAGTTCCTCTGGAAGCTTCTTGAAGACAA
ACAACGTCTGTAGCGACCCTTTGCAGGCAGCGGAACCCCCCACCTGGCGACAGGTGCCTCTGCGGCCAAA
AGCCACGTGTATAAGATACACCTGCAAAGGCGGCACAACCCCAGTGCCACGTTGTGAGTTGGATAGTTGT
GGAAAGAGTCAAATGGCTCTCCTCAAGCGTATTCAACAAGGGGCTGAAGGATGCCCAGAAGGTACCCCAT
TGTATGGGATCTGATCTGGGGCCTCGGTACACATGCTTTACATGTGTTTAGTCGAGGTTAAAAAAACGTC
TAGGCCCCCCGAACCACGGGGACGTGGTTTTCCTTTGAAAAACACGATGATAATATGGCCACAACCATGT
GCGATATCGAATTCCGATCGACGCGTAGTACTGGAGCTGGTGCAGGCGCTGGAGCGGGTGCCGCCACAAC
CATGGGCAGTGTCGAGCTGAATCTGAGGGAGACTGAGCTGTGTCTTGGTCTTCCCGGTGGAGATACAGTG
GCTCCGGTAACCGGAAACAAGAGAGGGTTCTCAGAGACGGTTGATCTGAAGCTAAATCTGAATAATGAGC
CTGCAAACAAGGAAGGATCTACGACTCATGACGTCGTGACTTTTGATTCCAAGGAGAAGAGTGCTTGTCC
TAAAGATCCAGCCAAACCTCCGGCCAAGGCACAAGTTGTGGGATGGCCACCGGTGAGATCATACCGGAAG
AACGTGATGGTTTCCTGCCAAAAATCAAGCGGTGGCCCGGAGGCGGCGGCGTTCGTGAAGGTATCAATGG
ACGGAGCACCGTACTTGAGGAAAATCGATTTGAGGATGTATAAAAGCTACGATGAGCTTTCTAATGCTTT
GTCCAACATGTTCAGCTCTTTTACCATGGGCAAACATGGAGGAGAAGAAGGAATGATAGACTTCATGAAT
GAGAGGAAATTGATGGATTTGGTGAATAGCTGGGACTATGTTCCCTCTTATGAAGACAAAGACGGTGATT
GGATGCTCGTCGGCGACGTTCCTTGGCCAATGTTCGTCGATACATGCAAGCGTTTACGTCTCATGAAAGG
ATCGGATGCCATTGGTCTCGCTCCGAGGGCGATGGAGAAGTGCAAGAGCAGAGCTTGAGCGGCCGCGACT
CTAGATCATAATCAGCCATACCACATTTGTAGAGGTTTTACTTGCTTTAAAAAACCTCCCACACCTCCCC
CTGAACCTGAAACATAAAATGAATGCAATTGTTGTTGTTAACTTGTTTATTGCAGCTTATAATGGTTACA
AATAAAGCAATAGCATCACAAATTTCACAAATAAAGCATTTTTTTCACTGCATTCTAGTTGTGGTTTGTC
CAAACTCATCAATGTATCTTAAGGCGTAAATTGTAAGCGTTAATATTTTGTTAAAATTCGCGTTAAATTT
TTGTTAAATCAGCTCATTTTTTAACCAATAGGCCGAAATCGGCAAAATCCCTTATAAATCAAAAGAATAG
ACCGAGATAGGGT
[37 nt withheld, positions 5334-5370]
AAAGAACGTGGACTCCAACGTCAAAGG
[49 nt withheld, positions 5398-5446]
T
[91 nt withheld, positions 5448-5538]
G
[124 nt withheld, positions 5540-5663]
CAGGTGGCACTTTTCGGGGAAATGTGCGCGGAACCCCTATTTGTTTATTTTTCTAAATACATTCAAATAT
GTATCCGCTCATGAGACAATAACCCTGATAAATGCTTCAATAATATTGAAAAAGGAAGAGTCCTGAGGCG
GAAAGAACCAGCTGTGGAATGTGTGTCAGTTAGGGTGTGGAAAGTCCCCAGGCTCCCCAGCAGGCAGAAG
TATGCAAAGCATGCATCTCAATTAGTCAGCAACCAGGTGTGGAAAGTCCCCAGGCTCCCCAGCAGGCAGA
AGTATGCAAAGCATGCATCTCAATTAGTCAGCAACCATAGTCCCGCCCCTAACTCCGCCCATCCCGCCCC
TAACTCCGCCCAGTTCCGCCCATTCTCCGCCCCATGGCTGACTAATTTTTTTTATTTATGCAGAGGCCGA
GGCCGCCTCGGCCTCTGAGCTATTCCAGAAGTAGTGAGGAGGCTTTTTTGGAGGCCTAGGCTTTTGCAAA
GATCGATCAAGAGACAGGATGAGGATCGTTTCGCATGATTGAACAAGATGGATTGCACGCAGGTTCTCCG
GCCGCTTGGGTGGAGAGGCTATTCGGCTATGACTGGGCACAACAGACAATCGGCTGCTCTGATGCCGCCG
TGTTCCGGCTGTCAGCGCAGGGGCGCCCGGTTCTTTTTGTCAAGACCGACCTGTCCGGTGCCCTGAATGA
ACTGCAAGACGAGGCAGCGCGGCTATCGTGGCTGGCCACGACGGGCGTTCCTTGCGCAGCTGTGCTCGAC
GTTGTCACTGAAGCGGGAAGGGACTGGCTGCTATTGGGCGAAGTGCCGGGGCAGGATCTCCTGTCATCTC
ACCTTGCTCCTGCCGAGAAAGTATCCATCATGGCTGATGCAATGCGGCGGCTGCATACGCTTGATCCGGC
TACCTGCCCATTCGACCACCAAGCGAAACATCGCATCGAGCGAGCACGTACTCGGATGGAAGCCGGTCTT
GTCGATCAGGATGATCTGGACGAAGAGCATCAGGGGCTCGCGCCAGCCGAACTGTTCGCCAGGCTCAAGG
CGAGCATGCCCGACGGCGAGGATCTCGTCGTGACCCATGGCGATGCCTGCTTGCCGAATATCATGGTGGA
AAATGGCCGCTTTTCTGGATTCATCGACTGTGGCCGGCTGGGTGTGGCGGACCGCTATCAGGACATAGCG
TTGGCTACCCGTGATATTGCTGAAGAGCTTGGCGGCGAATGGGCTGACCGCTTCCTCGTGCTTTACGGTA
TCGCCGCTCCCGATTCGCAGCGCATCGCCTTCTATCGCCTTCTTGACGAGTTCTTCTGAGCGGGACTCTG
GGGTTCGAAATGACCGACCAAGCGACGCCCAACCTGCCATCACGAGATTTCGATTCCACCGCCGCCTTCT
ATGAAAGGTTGGGCTTCGGAATCGTTTTCCGGGACGCCGGCTGGATGATCCTCCAGCGCGGGGATCTCAT
GCTGGAGTTCTTCGCCCACCCTAGGGGGAGGCTAACTGAAACACGGAAGGAGACAATACCGGAAGGAACC
CGCGCTATGACGGCAATAAAAAGACAGAATAAAACGCACGGTGTTGGGTCGTTTGTTCATAAACGCGGGG
TTCGGTCCCAGGGCTGGCACTCTGTCGATACCCCACCGAGACCCCATTGGGGCCAATACGCCCGCGTTTC
TTCCTTTTCCCCACCCCACCCCCCAAGTTCGGGTGAAGGCCCAGGGCTCGCAGCCAACGTCGGGGCGGCA
GGCCCTGCCATAGCCTCAGGTTACTCATATATACTTTAGATTGATTTAAAACTTCATTTTTAATTTAAAA
GGATCTAGGTGAAGATCCTTTTTGATAATCTCATGACCAAAATCCCTTAACGTGAGTTTTCGTTCCACTG
AGCGTCAGACCCCGTAGAAAAGATCAAAGGATCTTC
Features (pLannotate 1.2.2; 17 found; start..end, strand, type, name):
      1..589     +  rep_origin     ori: high-copy-number ColE1/pMB1/pBR322/pUC origin of replication
    764..1067    +  enhancer       CMV enhancer: human cytomegalovirus immediate early enhancer
   1068..1271    +  promoter       CMV promoter: human cytomegalovirus (CMV) immediate early promoter
   1294..1321    +  misc_feature   MCS (fragment): multiple cloning site
   1322..3046    +  CDS            OsTIR1: rice transport inhibitor response 1 protein F-box protein that mediates auxin-dependent interaction of a ubiquitin ligase with an auxin-inducible degron (Tan et al., 2007)
   3101..3520    +  CDS            bsr: BSR_BACCE - Experimental evidence at protein level: Swiss-Prot protein existence level 1. Catalyzes the deamination of the cytosine moiety of the antibiotics blasticidin S, cytomycin and acetylblasticidin S. From Bacillus cereus.
   3610..4196    +  misc_feature   IRES2: internal ribosome entry site (IRES) of the encephalomyocarditis virus (EMCV)
   4461..4664    +  CDS            mini-AID: minimal degron from the auxin-responsive IAA17 protein of Arabidopsis thaliana (Kubota et al., 2013) acts as an auxin-inducible degron (AID) in the presence of TIR1
   4974..5057    +  CDS            large T antigen (fragment): large T antigen from SV40 (simian virus 40)
   5080..5201    +  polyA_signal   SV40 poly(A) signal: SV40 polyadenylation signal
   5235..5663    -  rep_origin     f1 ori (sequence partly withheld): f1 bacteriophage origin of replication; arrow indicates direction of (+) strand synthesis
   5690..5794    +  promoter       AmpR promoter: bla
   5796..6153    +  promoter       SV40 promoter: SV40 enhancer and early promoter
   6188..6982    +  CDS            NeoR/KanR: aminoglycoside phosphotransferase from Tn5; aph(3')-II (or nptII); confers resistance to neomycin, kanamycin, and G418 (Geneticin®)
   7003..7155    +  CDS            ble (fragment): BLE_KLEPN - Experimental evidence at protein level: Swiss-Prot protein existence level 1. Binding protein with a strong affinity to the bleomycin family of antibiotics. Binds to CL990; an antimitotic-antibiotic compound. From Klebsiella pneumoniae.
   7214..7261    +  polyA_signal   HSV TK poly(A) signal: herpes simplex virus thymidine kinase polyadenylation signal (Cole and Stacy, 1985)
   7352..7368    -  polyA_signal   bGH poly(A) signal (fragment): bovine growth hormone polyadenylation signal
