[The description below was written by a language model from this plasmid's Addgene catalogue record and pLannotate feature annotations shown in this document.]
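Description:
pAID 1.1C-T2A-Bsr is a 7.6 kb mammalian expression plasmid built on the pAID1.1-C backbone and intended for generating auxin-inducible degron (AID) conditional mutants. It replicates in E. coli from a high-copy ColE1/pUC-type origin and also carries an f1 phage origin. A single NeoR/KanR (Tn5 aminoglycoside phosphotransferase) gene sits behind tandem bacterial (bla) and SV40 early promoters and ends in an HSV TK polyadenylation signal. It therefore provides kanamycin selection in bacteria and G418 selection in mammalian cells.

The payload is one CMV enhancer/promoter-driven transcript terminated by an SV40 poly(A) signal. Its first reading frame encodes rice OsTIR1, the F-box protein that recruits degron-tagged proteins to a ubiquitin ligase in the presence of auxin. The 477 bp synthetic T2A-Bsr insert, added by Gibson cloning, follows OsTIR1. The T2A peptide itself is not annotated in the feature table, but it presumably occupies the short gap before the Bacillus cereus blasticidin S deaminase gene (bsr). This arrangement should release the blasticidin resistance protein from the same translation product as OsTIR1, so that blasticidin selection enriches for cells expressing OsTIR1. Downstream, an EMCV IRES directs translation of a second cistron containing the mini-AID degron from Arabidopsis IAA17. The unannotated space between the IRES and the degron, together with the "C" in the name, suggests that a gene of interest is cloned there to receive a C-terminal degron tag, although the record does not state this or name any target gene.

The associated work combines such AID-tagged rescue constructs with CRISPR/Cas9 disruption of the endogenous gene. This yields conditional knockout cell lines for essential genes, in which adding auxin triggers rapid depletion of the protein.
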