Addgene plasmid #105986: pAID 1.1C-T2A-Bsr
Purpose: To make an auxin inducible degron mutant
Depositing lab: Tatsuo Fukagawa. Depositing organization: The University of Osaka. Publication: An efficient method to generate conditional knockout cell lines for essential genes by combination of auxin-inducible degron tag and CRISPR/Cas9. Nishimura K, Fukagawa T. Chromosome Res. 2017 Oct;25(3-4):253-260. doi: 10.1007/s10577-017-9559-7. Epub 2017 Jun 6. PubMed 28589221.
Backbone
  Vector backbone: pAID1.1-C
  Backbone size w/o insert (bp): 7450
  Total vector size (bp): 7589
  Vector type: Mammalian Expression
  Selectable markers: Neomycin (select with G418), Blasticidin
Growth in bacteria
  Bacterial resistance: Kanamycin, 50 μg/mL
  Growth temperature: 37°C
  Growth strain: DH5alpha
  Growth instructions: E.coli growth is slow
  Copy number: High Copy
Gene/Insert
  Gene/Insert name: T2A-Bsr
  Species: Synthetic
  Insert size (bp): 477
  Promoter: CMV
  Cloning method: Gibson Cloning
  Sequencing primers: 5′ CCATGGAGATCTGCCTAAAGTG
Terms and licenses: Academic/Nonprofit Terms; Industry Terms: Not Available to Industry
How to cite: pAID 1.1C-T2A-Bsr was a gift from Tatsuo Fukagawa (Addgene plasmid # 105986 ; http://n2t.net/addgene:105986 ; RRID:Addgene_105986)
